Addgene plasmid #145970: pRSFDuetG-HsPatL1_1-398 (MCSII)_B
Purpose: Bacterial Expression of HsPatL1_1-398
Depositing lab: Elisa Izaurralde. Depositing organization: Max Planck Institute for Developmental Biology.
Backbone
  Vector backbone: Unknown
  Vector type: Bacterial Expression
Growth in bacteria
  Bacterial resistance: Kanamycin, 50 μg/mL
  Growth temperature: 37°C
  Growth strain: DH5alpha
  Copy number: Low Copy
Gene/Insert
  Gene/Insert name: HsPatL1_1-398
  Species: H. sapiens (human)
  Entrez Gene: PATL1 (a.k.a. Pat1b, hPat1b)
  Cloning method: Unknown
Terms and licenses: Academic/Nonprofit Terms; Industry Terms: Not Available to Industry
Depositor comments: ORF extracted from NCBI: NM_152716.2 Plasmids from this collection were made available to the research community and donated after the lab closed. Please note that the sequence provided by the depositing laboratory may be theoretical/predicted or based on Sanger sequencing results. There may be discrepancies between sequencing results obtained by Addgene and the depositor sequence. If an Addgene verified sequence is not available, please contact before placing your order to request that our lab fully sequence the plasmid.
How to cite: pRSFDuetG-HsPatL1_1-398 (MCSII)_B was a gift from Elisa Izaurralde (Addgene plasmid # 145970 ; http://n2t.net/addgene:145970 ; RRID:Addgene_145970)
