[The description below was written by a language model from this plasmid's Addgene catalogue record and pLannotate feature annotations shown in this document.]
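Description:
pRSFDuetG-HsPatL1_1-398 (MCSII)_B is a 5.7 kb bacterial expression plasmid for producing an N-terminal fragment (residues 1–398) of human PATL1 (Pat1b) in E. coli. The catalogue lists the backbone as unknown, but the name and annotated features are consistent with an RSFDuet-type dual-cassette vector. It carries the RSF1030 origin, which is compatible with other common origins and so allows co-propagation with additional expression plasmids. Selection is by a kanamycin resistance gene (aph(3')-Ia). A lacI gene with its own promoter supplies the lac repressor.

The vector contains two T7 promoter/lac operator units. The first, which spans the sequence origin, is followed by a T7 gene 10 ribosome binding site, but no coding sequence is annotated there, so the first cloning site appears to be empty. The second T7-lac unit drives the payload in MCSII: a Schistosoma japonicum glutathione S-transferase (GST) coding sequence followed by the PATL1 fragment, an arrangement consistent with an N-terminal GST fusion for solubility and affinity purification. The record does not describe the linker between the two parts or any protease cleavage site. A partial S-tag sequence lies downstream of the insert, before the T7 terminator. Whether it is translated as part of the fusion cannot be determined from the table. The short TcR, SET1 and extra AmpR promoter fragments are probably backbone remnants or annotation artefacts.

Expression requires a host that supplies T7 RNA polymerase and is induced with IPTG. The stated purpose is bacterial expression of the PATL1 fragment, and the Duet design would also suit co-expression with binding partners. The depositor sequence may be theoretical rather than fully verified.
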