Features (pLannotate 1.2.2; 19 found; start..end, strand, type, name):
      3..27      +  protein_bind   lac operator: The lac repressor binds to the lac operator to inhibit transcription in E. coli. This inhibition can be relieved by adding lactose or isopropyl-β-D-thiogalactopyranoside (IPTG). lac repressor encoded by lacI
     42..64      +  RBS            RBS: efficient ribosome binding site from bacteriophage T7 gene 10 (Olins and Rangwala, 1989)
    244..262     +  promoter       T7 promoter: promoter for bacteriophage T7 RNA polymerase
    263..287     +  protein_bind   lac operator: The lac repressor binds to the lac operator to inhibit transcription in E. coli. This inhibition can be relieved by adding lactose or isopropyl-β-D-thiogalactopyranoside (IPTG). lac repressor encoded by lacI
    333..986     +  CDS            GST26_SCHJA: Experimental evidence at protein level: Swiss-Prot protein existence level 1. GST isoenzymes appear to play a central role in the parasite detoxification system. Other functions are also suspected including a role in increasing the solubility of haematin in the parasite gut. From Schistosoma japonicum (Blood fluke).
   1038..2231    +  CDS            PATL1 (fragment): PATL1_HUMAN - Experimental evidence at protein level: Swiss-Prot protein existence level 1. (Microbial infection) In case of infection, required for translation and replication of hepatitis C virus (HCV). From Homo sapiens (Human).
   2253..2294    +  CDS            S-Tag (fragment): affinity and epitope tag derived from pancreatic ribonuclease A
   2324..2341    +  CDS            SET1 (fragment): solubility-enhancement tag derived from T7 phage gene 10B
   2349..2396    +  terminator     T7 terminator: transcription terminator for bacteriophage T7 RNA polymerase
   2560..2617    +  promoter       AmpR promoter (fragment): bla
   2626..3441    -  CDS            KanR: aminoglycoside phosphotransferase; aph(3')-Ia; confers resistance to kanamycin in bacteria or G418 (Geneticin®) in eukaryotes
   3442..3533    -  promoter       AmpR promoter: bla
   3549..4298    -  rep_origin     RSF ori: Plasmids containing the RSF 1030 origin of replication can be propagated in E. coli cells that contain additional plasmids with compatible origins.
   4381..4445    -  CDS            TcR (fragment): tetracycline efflux protein; tet; confers resistance to tetracycline
   4460..4481    -  protein_bind   CAP binding site: CAP binding activates transcription in the presence of cAMP. E. coli catabolite activator protein
   4494..5576    -  CDS            lacI: lac repressor; lacI; The lac repressor binds to the lac operator to inhibit transcription in E. coli. This inhibition can be relieved by adding lactose or isopropyl-β-D-thiogalactopyranoside (IPTG).
   5577..5654    -  promoter       lacI promoter: lacI
   5662..5697    -  CDS            TcR (fragment): tetracycline efflux protein; tet; confers resistance to tetracycline
   5700..2       +  promoter       T7 promoter (across the origin): promoter for bacteriophage T7 RNA polymerase
>Addgene plasmid #145970 | pRSFDuetG-HsPatL1_1-398 (MCSII)_B | depositor full sequence | sequence record 288415 | Full Sequence
GGGGAATTGTGAGCGGATAACAATTCCCCTGTAGAAATAATTTTGTTTAACTTTAATAAGGAGATATACC
ATGGGCAGCAGCCATCACCATCATCACCACAGCGCGGGTCTGGAAGTTCTGTTCCAGGGGCCCCAGGATC
CGAATTCGAGCTCGGCGCGCCTGCAGGTCGACAAGCTTGCGGCCGCATAATGCTTAAGTCGAACAGAAAG
TAATCGTATTGTACACGGCCGCATAATCGAAATTAATACGACTCACTATAGGGGAATTGTGAGCGGATAA
CAATTCCCCATCTTAGTATATTAGTTAAGTATAAGAAGGAGATATACATAATATGTCCCCTATACTAGGT
TATTGGAAAATTAAGGGCCTTGTGCAACCCACTCGACTTCTTTTGGAATATCTTGAAGAAAAATATGAAG
AGCATTTGTATGAGCGCGATGAAGGTGATAAATGGCGAAACAAAAAGTTTGAATTGGGTTTGGAGTTTCC
CAATCTTCCTTATTATATTGATGGTGATGTTAAATTAACACAGTCTATGGCCATCATACGTTATATAGCT
GACAAGCACAACATGTTGGGTGGTTGTCCAAAAGAGCGTGCAGAGATTTCAATGCTTGAAGGAGCGGTTT
TGGATATTAGATACGGTGTTTCGAGAATTGCATATAGTAAAGACTTTGAAACTCTCAAAGTTGATTTTCT
TAGCAAGCTACCTGAAATGCTGAAAATGTTCGAAGATCGTTTATGTCATAAAACATATTTAAATGGTGAT
CATGTAACCCATCCTGACTTCATGTTGTATGACGCTCTTGATGTTGTTTTATACATGGACCCAATGTGCC
TGGATGCGTTCCCAAAATTAGTTTGTTTTAAAAAACGTATTGAAGCTATCCCACAAATTGATAAGTACTT
GAAATCCAGCAAGTATATAGCATGGCCTTTGCAGGGCTGGCAAGCCACGTTTGGTGGTGGCGACCATCCT
CCAAAATCGGATCTGGAAGTTCTGTTCCAGGGGCCCCATATGGCAGATCTCAATTGGATGTTCCGCTACG
AGTCTTTGGAGGATTGTCCTCTGGATGAAGATGAAGATGCATTTCAGGGACTGGGAGAAGAAGATGAAGA
GATTGATCAATTCAATGATGATACATTTGGGTCAGGTGCAGTTGATGATGATTGGCAGGAAGCACATGAG
CGCCTGGCTGAATTGGAAGAAAAGCTACCAGTGGCAGTTAATGAACAAACAGGCAATGGAGAGAGAGATG
AAATGGACTTGTTGGGTGACCATGAGGAGAATCTGGCAGAAAGGCTCAGTAAGATGGTGATTGAAAATGA
ACTAGAAGATCCAGCTATTATGAGGGCAGTGCAGACCAGGCCAGTTTTACAACCCCAACCAGGAAGTCTG
AATTCCAGTATCTGGGATGGATCTGAAGTTCTGAGGCGAATCCGAGGACCACTGCTTGCTCAGGAAATGC
CTACAGTGTCTGTATTAGAATATGCTTTGCCTCAGAGGCCCCCCCAGGGTCCAGAAGATGATCGGGACCT
TTCTGAACGAGCATTACCAAGGCGGTCAACTTCACCTATCATTGGCAGTCCTCCTGTTAGAGCTGTCCCC
ATAGGCACCCCACCTAAACAGATGGCTGTACCCAGCTTCACCCAACAGATTCTGTGTCCGAAGCCTGTCC
ATGTTCGGCCCCCAATGCCACCTCGTTATCCTGCTCCCTATGGTGAGAGGATGTCTCCAAACCAGCTCTG
CAGTGTCCCGAACTCTTCCCTCCTGGGTCACCCTTTTCCTCCTAGTGTTCCTCCTGTTCTCAGCCCCCTC
CAGAGAGCACAGCTTCTTGGAGGAGCACAGCTACAGCCTGGACGGATGTCTCCCAGCCAGTTTGCACGGG
TCCCTGGATTTGTTGGTAGTCCACTTGCTGCCATGAATCCCAAGTTGCTACAAGGGCGAGTTGGGCAGAT
GCTTCCCCCAGCACCAGGCTTCCGTGCCTTCTTTAGTGCTCCACCCTCCGCTACACCACCTCCACAGCAG
CACCCTCCTGGCCCAGGACCCCACCTGCAAAACCTAAGATCTCAGGCCCCAATGTTTAGACCGGACACAA
CTCACCTCCATCCACAGCACCGTCGACTCTTGCATCAGAGACAGCAACAGAATAGAAGTCAGCATCGGAA
TCTCAATGGTGCGGGAGATAGAGGAAGTCACCGGAGCAGTCATCAAGATCATCTCCGAAAGTAGGGTACC
CTCGAGTCTGGTAAAGAAACCGCTGCTGCGAAATTTGAACGCCAGCACATGGACTCGTCTACTAGCGCAG
CTTAATTAACCTAGGCTGCTGCCACCGCTGAGCAATAACTAGCATAACCCCTTGGGGCCTCTAAACGGGT
CTTGAGGGGTTTTTTGCTGAAACCTCAGGCATTTGAGAAGCACACGGTCACACTGCTTCCGGTAGTCAAT
AAACCGGTAAACCAGCAATAGACATAAGCGGCTATTTAACGACCCTGCCCTGAACCGACGACAAGCTGAC
GACCGGGTCTCCGCAAGTGGCACTTTTCGGGGAAATGTGCGCGGAACCCCTATTTGTTTATTTTTCTAAA
TACATTCAAATATGTATCCGCTCATGAATTAATTCTTAGAAAAACTCATCGAGCATCAAATGAAACTGCA
ATTTATTCATATCAGGATTATCAATACCATATTTTTGAAAAAGCCGTTTCTGTAATGAAGGAGAAAACTC
ACCGAGGCAGTTCCATAGGATGGCAAGATCCTGGTATCGGTCTGCGATTCCGACTCGTCCAACATCAATA
CAACCTATTAATTTCCCCTCGTCAAAAATAAGGTTATCAAGTGAGAAATCACCATGAGTGACGACTGAAT
CCGGTGAGAATGGCAAAAGTTTATGCATTTCTTTCCAGACTTGTTCAACAGGCCAGCCATTACGCTCGTC
ATCAAAATCACTCGCATCAACCAAACCGTTATTCATTCGTGATTGCGCCTGAGCGAGACGAAATACGCGG
TCGCTGTTAAAAGGACAATTACAAACAGGAATCGAATGCAACCGGCGCAGGAACACTGCCAGCGCATCAA
CAATATTTTCACCTGAATCAGGATATTCTTCTAATACCTGGAATGCTGTTTTCCCGGGGATCGCAGTGGT
GAGTAACCATGCATCATCAGGAGTACGGATAAAATGCTTGATGGTCGGAAGAGGCATAAATTCCGTCAGC
CAGTTTAGTCTGACCATCTCATCTGTAACATCATTGGCAACGCTACCTTTGCCATGTTTCAGAAACAACT
CTGGCGCATCGGGCTTCCCATACAATCGATAGATTGTCGCACCTGATTGCCCGACATTATCGCGAGCCCA
TTTATACCCATATAAATCAGCATCCATGTTGGAATTTAATCGCGGCCTAGAGCAAGACGTTTCCCGTTGA
ATATGGCTCATACTCTTCCTTTTTCAATATTATTGAAGCATTTATCAGGGTTATTGTCTCATGAGCGGAT
ACATATTTGAATGTATTTAGAAAAATAAACAAATAGGCATGCAGCGCTCTTCCGCTTCCTCGCTCACTGA
CTCGCTACGCTCGGTCGTTCGACTGCGGCGAGCGGTGTCAGCTCACTCAAAAGCGGTAATACGGTTATCC
ACAGAATCAGGGGATAAAGCCGGAAAGAACATGTGAGCAAAAAGCAAAGCACCGGAAGAAGCCAACGCCG
CAGGCGTTTTTCCATAGGCTCCGCCCCCCTGACGAGCATCACAAAAATCGACGCTCAAGCCAGAGGTGGC
GAAACCCGACAGGACTATAAAGATACCAGGCGTTTCCCCCTGGAAGCTCCCTCGTGCGCTCTCCTGTTCC
GACCCTGCCGCTTACCGGATACCTGTCCGCCTTTCTCCCTTCGGGAAGCGTGGCGCTTTCTCATAGCTCA
CGCTGTTGGTATCTCAGTTCGGTGTAGGTCGTTCGCTCCAAGCTGGGCTGTGTGCACGAACCCCCCGTTC
AGCCCGACCGCTGCGCCTTATCCGGTAACTATCGTCTTGAGTCCAACCCGGTAAGACACGACTTATCGCC
ACTGGCAGCAGCCATTGGTAACTGATTTAGAGGACTTTGTCTTGAAGTTATGCACCTGTTAAGGCTAAAC
TGAAAGAACAGATTTTGGTGAGTGCGGTCCTCCAACCCACTTACCTTGGTTCAAAGAGTTGGTAGCTCAG
CGAACCTTGAGAAAACCACCGTTGGTAGCGGTGGTTTTTCTTTATTTATGAGATGATGAATCAATCGGTC
TATCAAGTCAACGAACAGCTATTCCGTTACTCTAGATTTCAGTGCAATTTATCTCTTCAAATGTAGCACC
TGAAGTCAGCCCCATACGATATAAGTTGTAATTCTCATGTTAGTCATGCCCCGCGCCCACCGGAAGGAGC
TGACTGGGTTGAAGGCTCTCAAGGGCATCGGTCGAGATCCCGGTGCCTAATGAGTGAGCTAACTTACATT
AATTGCGTTGCGCTCACTGCCCGCTTTCCAGTCGGGAAACCTGTCGTGCCAGCTGCATTAATGAATCGGC
CAACGCGCGGGGAGAGGCGGTTTGCGTATTGGGCGCCAGGGTGGTTTTTCTTTTCACCAGTGAGACGGGC
AACAGCTGATTGCCCTTCACCGCCTGGCCCTGAGAGAGTTGCAGCAAGCGGTCCACGCTGGTTTGCCCCA
GCAGGCGAAAATCCTGTTTGATGGTGGTTAACGGCGGGATATAACATGAGCTGTCTTCGGTATCGTCGTA
TCCCACTACCGAGATGTCCGCACCAACGCGCAGCCCGGACTCGGTAATGGCGCGCATTGCGCCCAGCGCC
ATCTGATCGTTGGCAACCAGCATCGCAGTGGGAACGATGCCCTCATTCAGCATTTGCATGGTTTGTTGAA
AACCGGACATGGCACTCCAGTCGCCTTCCCGTTCCGCTATCGGCTGAATTTGATTGCGAGTGAGATATTT
ATGCCAGCCAGCCAGACGCAGACGCGCCGAGACAGAACTTAATGGGCCCGCTAACAGCGCGATTTGCTGG
TGACCCAATGCGACCAGATGCTCCACGCCCAGTCGCGTACCGTCTTCATGGGAGAAAATAATACTGTTGA
TGGGTGTCTGGTCAGAGACATCAAGAAATAACGCCGGAACATTAGTGCAGGCAGCTTCCACAGCAATGGC
ATCCTGGTCATCCAGCGGATAGTTAATGATCAGCCCACTGACGCGTTGCGCGAGAAGATTGTGCACCGCC
GCTTTACAGGCTTCGACGCCGCTTCGTTCTACCATCGACACCACCACGCTGGCACCCAGTTGATCGGCGC
GAGATTTAATCGCCGCGACAATTTGCGACGGCGCGTGCAGGGCCAGACTGGAGGTGGCAACGCCAATCAG
CAACGACTGTTTGCCCGCCAGTTGTTGTGCCACGCGGTTGGGAATGTAATTCAGCTCCGCCATCGCCGCT
TCCACTTTTTCCCGCGTTTTCGCAGAAACGTGGCTGGCCTGGTTCACCACGCGGGAAACGGTCTGATAAG
AGACACCGGCATACTCTGCGACATCGTATAACGTTACTGGTTTCACATTCACCACCCTGAATTGACTCTC
TTCCGGGCGCTATCATGCCATACCGCGAAAGGTTTTGCGCCATTCGATGGTGTCCGGGATCTCGACGCTC
TCCCTTATGCGACTCCTGCATTAGGAAATTAATACGACTCACTATA
